>Addgene plasmid #194823 | MAC-C Sars-CoV-2 ORF7a_T120I | addgene full sequence | sequence record 383891 | Addgene NGS Result
TTTCCATAGGCTCCGCCCCCCTGACGAGCATCACAAAAATCGACGCTCAAGTCAGAGGTGGCGAAACCCG
ACAGGACTATAAAGATACCAGGCGTTTCCCCCTGGAAGCTCCCTCGTGCGCTCTCCTGTTCCGACCCTGC
CGCTTACCGGATACCTGTCCGCCTTTCTCCCTTCGGGAAGCGTGGCGCTTTCTCATAGCTCACGCTGTAG
GTATCTCAGTTCGGTGTAGGTCGTTCGCTCCAAGCTGGGCTGTGTGCACGAACCCCCCGTTCAGCCCGAC
CGCTGCGCCTTATCCGGTAACTATCGTCTTGAGTCCAACCCGGTAAGACACGACTTATCGCCACTGGCAG
CAGCCACTGGTAACAGGATTAGCAGAGCGAGGTATGTAGGCGGTGCTACAGAGTTCTTGAAGTGGTGGCC
TAACTACGGCTACACTAGAAGAACAGTATTTGGTATCTGCGCTCTGCTGAAGCCAGTTACCTTCGGAAAA
AGAGTTGGTAGCTCTTGATCCGGCAAACAAACCACCGCTGGTAGCGGTGGTTTTTTTGTTTGCAAGCAGC
AGATTACGCGCAGAAAAAAAGGATCTCAAGAAGATCCTTTGATCTTTTCTACGGGGTCTGACGCTCAGTG
GAACGAAAACTCACGTTAAGGGATTTTGGTCATGAGATTATCAAAAAGGATCTTCACCTAGATCCTTTTA
AATTAAAAATGAAGTTTTAAATCAATCTAAAGTATATATGAGTAAACTTGGTCTGACAGTTACCAATGCT
TAATCAGTGAGGCACCTATCTCAGCGATCTGTCTATTTCGTTCATCCATAGTTGCCTGACTCCCCGTCGT
GTAGATAACTACGATACGGGAGGGCTTACCATCTGGCCCCAGTGCTGCAATGATACCGCGAGACCCACGC
TCACCGGCTCCAGATTTATCAGCAATAAACCAGCCAGCCGGAAGGGCCGAGCGCAGAAGTGGTCCTGCAA
CTTTATCCGCCTCCATCCAGTCTATTAATTGTTGCCGGGAAGCTAGAGTAAGTAGTTCGCCAGTTAATAG
TTTGCGCAACGTTGTTGCCATTGCTACAGGCATCGTGGTGTCACGCTCGTCGTTTGGTATGGCTTCATTC
AGCTCCGGTTCCCAACGATCAAGGCGAGTTACATGATCCCCCATGTTGTGCAAAAAAGCGGTTAGCTCCT
TCGGTCCTCCGATCGTTGTCAGAAGTAAGTTGGCCGCAGTGTTATCACTCATGGTTATGGCAGCACTGCA
TAATTCTCTTACTGTCATGCCATCCGTAAGATGCTTTTCTGTGACTGGTGAGTACTCAACCAAGTCATTC
TGAGAATAGTGTATGCGGCGACCGAGTTGCTCTTGCCCGGCGTCAATACGGGATAATACCGCGCCACATA
GCAGAACTTTAAAAGTGCTCATCATTGGAAAACGTTCTTCGGGGCGAAAACTCTCAAGGATCTTACCGCT
GTTGAGATCCAGTTCGATGTAACCCACTCGTGCACCCAACTGATCTTCAGCATCTTTTACTTTCACCAGC
GTTTCTGGGTGAGCAAAAACAGGAAGGCAAAATGCCGCAAAAAAGGGAATAAGGGCGACACGGAAATGTT
GAATACTCATACTCTTCCTTTTTCAATATTATTGAAGCATTTATCAGGGTTATTGTCTCATGAGCGGATA
CATATTTGAATGTATTTAGAAAAATAAACAAATAGGGGTTCCGCGCACATTTCCCCGAAAAGTGCCACCT
GACGTCGACGGATCGGGAGATCTCCCGATCCCCTATGGTGCACTCTCAGTACAATCTGCTCTGATGCCGC
ATAGTTAAGCCAGTATCTGCTCCCTGCTTGTGTGTTGGAGGTCGCTGAGTAGTGCGCGAGCAAAATTTAA
GCTACAACAAGGCAAGGCTTGACCGACAATTGCATGAAGAATCTGCTTAGGGTTAGGCGTTTTGCGCTGC
TTCGCGATGTACGGGCCAGATATACGCGTTGACATTGATTATTGACTAGTTATTAATAGTAATCAATTAC
GGGGTCATTAGTTCATAGCCCATATATGGAGTTCCGCGTTACATAACTTACGGTAAATGGCCCGCCTGGC
TGACCGCCCAACGACCCCCGCCCATTGACGTCAATAATGACGTATGTTCCCATAGTAACGCCAATAGGGA
CTTTCCATTGACGTCAATGGGTGGAGTATTTACGGTAAACTGCCCACTTGGCAGTACATCAAGTGTATCA
TATGCCAAGTACGCCCCCTATTGACGTCAATGACGGTAAATGGCCCGCCTGGCATTATGCCCAGTACATG
ACCTTATGGGACTTTCCTACTTGGCAGTACATCTACGTATTAGTCATCGCTATTACCATGGTGATGCGGT
TTTGGCAGTACATCAATGGGCGTGGATAGCGGTTTGACTCACGGGGATTTCCAAGTCTCCACCCCATTGA
CGTCAATGGGAGTTTGTTTTGGCACCAAAATCAACGGGACTTTCCAAAATGTCGTAACAACTCCGCCCCA
TTGACGCAAATGGGCGGTAGGCGTGTACGGTGGGAGGTCTATATAAGCAGAGCTCTCCCTATCAGTGATA
GAGATCTCCCTATCAGTGATAGAGATCGTCGACGAGCTCGTTTAGTGAACCGTCAGATCGCCTGGAGACG
CCATCCACGCTGTTTTGACCTCCATAGAAGACACCGGGACCGATCCAGCCTCCGGACTCTAGCGTTTAAA
CTTAAGCTTGGTACCGAGCTCGGATCCACTAGTCCAGTGTGGTGGAATTCTGCAGATATCAACAAGTTTG
TACAAAAAAGCAGGCTCCACCATGAAGATCATTTTGTTTCTGGCCCTCATAACCCTGGCTACATGCGAAC
TGTATCATTACCAGGAATGTGTCCGGGGGACAACCGTACTGCTGAAAGAGCCCTGTAGCAGCGGCACTTA
TGAAGGTAATTCCCCCTTCCACCCTCTTGCAGACAACAAGTTCGCCTTGACGTGTTTTAGTACCCAGTTC
GCTTTTGCATGCCCCGATGGTGTTAAACACGTGTACCAGCTCAGGGCTCGATCTGTGTCCCCCAAACTGT
TCATACGACAAGAGGAGGTGCAAGAGTTGTATAGCCCAATTTTCCTTATTGTAGCCGCCATAGTCTTTAT
CACATTGTGCTTTACACTGAAAAGAAAGATTGAGGACCCAGCTTTCTTGTACAAAGTGGTTGATATCAAG
GCCGCCGACATCACCAGCCTGTACAAGAAAGTGGGGTGGAGCCATCCCCAGTTCGAGAAGGGCGGAGGAT
CTGGCGGCGGAAGCGGCGGAGGAAGCTGGTCCCACCCTCAGTTTGAGAAAGGCACCGAGCTGGGCAGCAC
CATGGCCAGCTACCCCTACGACGTGCCCGACTACGCCAAGGACAACACCGTGCCCCTGAAGCTGATCGCC
CTGCTGGCCAACGGCGAGTTCCACTCTGGCGAGCAGCTGGGCGAGACACTGGGCATGAGCAGAGCCGCCA
TCAACAAGCACATCCAGACCCTGCGGGACTGGGGCGTGGACGTGTTCACAGTGCCCGGCAAGGGCTACAG
CCTGCCCGAGCCCATCCAGCTGCTGAACGCCAAGCAGATCCTGGGCCAGCTGGATGGCGGATCTGTGGCC
GTGCTGCCCGTGATCGACAGCACCAACCAGTATCTGCTCGACCGGATCGGCGAGCTGAAGTCCGGCGACG
CCTGTATCGCCGAGTACCAGCAGGCCGGCAGAGGCGGCAGGGGCAGAAAGTGGTTCAGCCCCTTCGGCGC
CAACCTGTACCTGAGCATGTTCTGGAGACTGGAACAGGGCCCAGCCGCCGCTATTGGCCTGAGCCTGGTC
ATCGGCATCGTGATGGCCGAGGTGCTGCGGAAGCTGGGCGCCGACAAAGTGCGCGTGAAGTGGCCCAACG
ACCTGTATCTGCAGGACCGGAAGCTGGCCGGCATCCTGGTGGAACTGACCGGCAAAACAGGCGACGCCGC
CCAGATCGTGATCGGCGCTGGCATCAACATGGCCATGCGGCGGGTGGAAGAGAGCGTGGTCAACCAGGGC
TGGATCACCCTGCAGGAAGCCGGCATCAACCTGGACCGGAACACCCTGGCCGCCATGCTGATCAGAGAGC
TGAGAGCCGCCCTGGAACTGTTCGAGCAGGAAGGCCTGGCCCCCTACCTGAGCAGATGGGAGAAGCTGGA
CAACTTCATCAACCGGCCCGTGAAACTGATCATCGGCGACAAAGAGATCTTCGGCATCAGCCGGGGCATC
GACAAGCAGGGGGCCCTGCTCCTGGAACAGGACGGCATCATCAAGCCCTGGATGGGCGGCGAGATCAGCC
TGCGGAGCGCCGAGAAGTGATGACTCGAGTCTAGAGGGCCCGTTTAAACCCGCTGATCAGCCTCGACTGT
GCCTTCTAGTTGCCAGCCATCTGTTGTTTGCCCCTCCCCCGTGCCTTCCTTGACCCTGGAAGGTGCCACT
CCCACTGTCCTTTCCTAATAAAATGAGGAAATTGCATCGCATTGTCTGAGTAGGTGTCATTCTATTCTGG
GGGGTGGGGTGGGGCAGGACAGCAAGGGGGAGGATTGGGAAGACAATAGCAGGCATGCTGGGGATGCGGT
GGGCTCTATGGCTTCTGAGGCGGAAAGAACCAGCTGGGGCTCTAGGGGGTATCCCC
[124 nt withheld, positions 4677-4800]
C
[91 nt withheld, positions 4802-4892]
AGGGTGATGGTTCACGTACCTAGAAGTTCCTATTCCGAAGTTCCTATTCTCTAGAAAGTATAGGAACTTC
CTTGGCCAAAAAGCCTGAACTCACCGCGACGTCTGTCGAGAAGTTTCTGATCGAAAAGTTCGACAGCGTC
TCCGACCTGATGCAGCTCTCGGAGGGCGAAGAATCTCGTGCTTTCAGCTTCGATGTAGGAGGGCGTGGAT
ATGTCCTGCGGGTAAATAGCTGCGCCGATGGTTTCTACAAAGATCGTTATGTTTATCGGCACTTTGCATC
GGCCGCGCTCCCGATTCCGGAAGTGCTTGACATTGGGGAATTCAGCGAGAGCCTGACCTATTGCATCTCC
CGCCGTGCACAGGGTGTCACGTTGCAAGACCTGCCTGAAACCGAACTGCCCGCTGTTCTGCAGCCGGTCG
CGGAGGCCATGGATGCGATCGCTGCGGCCGATCTTAGCCAGACGAGCGGGTTCGGCCCATTCGGACCGCA
AGGAATCGGTCAATACACTACATGGCGTGATTTCATATGCGCGATTGCTGATCCCCATGTGTATCACTGG
CAAACTGTGATGGACGACACCGTCAGTGCGTCCGTCGCGCAGGCTCTCGATGAGCTGATGCTTTGGGCCG
AGGACTGCCCCGAAGTCCGGCACCTCGTGCACGCGGATTTCGGCTCCAACAATGTCCTGACGGACAATGG
CCGCATAACAGCGGTCATTGACTGGAGCGAGGCGATGTTCGGGGATTCCCAATACGAGGTCGCCAACATC
TTCTTCTGGAGGCCGTGGTTGGCTTGTATGGAGCAGCAGACGCGCTACTTCGAGCGGAGGCATCCGGAGC
TTGCAGGATCGCCGCGGCTCCGGGCGTATATGCTCCGCATTGGTCTTGACCAACTCTATCAGAGCTTGGT
TGACGGCAATTTCGATGATGCAGCTTGGGCGCAGGGTCGATGCGACGCAATCGTCCGATCCGGAGCCGGG
ACTGTCGGGCGTACACAAATCGCCCGCAGAAGCGCGGCCGTCTGGACCGATGGCTGTGTAGAAGTACTCG
CCGATAGTGGAAACCGACGCCCCAGCACTCGTCCGAGGGCAAAGGAATAGCACGTACTACGAGATTTCGA
TTCCACCGCCGCCTTCTATGAAAGGTTGGGCTTCGGAATCGTTTTCCGGGACGCCGGCTGGATGATCCTC
CAGCGCGGGGATCTCATGCTGGAGTTCTTCGCCCACCCCAACTTGTTTATTGCAGCTTATAATGGTTACA
AATAAAGCAATAGCATCACAAATTTCACAAATAAAGCATTTTTTTCACTGCATTCTAGTTGTGGTTTGTC
CAAACTCATCAATGTATCTTATCATGTCTGTATACCGTCGACCTCTAGCTAGAGCTTGGCGTAATCATGG
TCATAGCTGTTTCCTGTGTGAAATTGTTATCCGCTCACAATTCCACACAACATACGAGCCGGAAGCATAA
AGTGTAAAGCCTGGGGTGCCTAATGAGTGAGCTAACTCACATTAATTGCGTTGCGCTCACTGCCCGCTTT
CCAGTCGGGAAACCTGTCGTGCCAGCTGCATTAATGAATCGGCCAACGCGCGGGGAGAGGCGGTTTGCGT
ATTGGGCGCTCTTCCGCTTCCTCGCTCACTGACTCGCTGCGCTCGGTCGTTCGGCTGCGGCGAGCGGTAT
CAGCTCACTCAAAGGCGGTAATACGGTTATCCACAGAATCAGGGGATAACGCAGGAAAGAACATGTGAGC
AAAAGGCCAGCAAAAGGCCAGGAACCGTAAAAAGGCCGCGTTGCTGGCGTT
Features (pLannotate 1.2.2; 25 found; start..end, strand, type, name):
      1..589     -  rep_origin     ori: high-copy-number ColE1/pMB1/pBR322/pUC origin of replication
    760..1620    -  CDS            AmpR: β-lactamase; bla; confers resistance to ampicillin, carbenicillin, and related antibiotics
   1621..1725    -  promoter       AmpR promoter: bla
   1784..1836    -  misc_feature   bom (fragment): basis of mobility region from pBR322
   1991..2370    +  enhancer       CMV enhancer: human cytomegalovirus immediate early enhancer
   2371..2574    +  promoter       CMV promoter: human cytomegalovirus (CMV) immediate early promoter
   2576..2595    +  promoter       PLtetO-1 promoter (fragment): modified phage lambda PL promoter with tet operator sites (Lutz and Bujard, 1997)
   2597..2616    +  promoter       PLtetO-1 promoter (fragment): modified phage lambda PL promoter with tet operator sites (Lutz and Bujard, 1997)
   2624..2657    +  promoter       TRE3GV promoter (fragment): 3rd-generation Tet-responsive promoter that can be activated by binding of Tet-On® 3G, optimized for retroviral and lentiviral vectors
   2792..2816    +  protein_bind   attB1: mutant version of attB; recombination site for the Gateway® BP reaction BP Clonase™
   2822..3184    +  CDS            NS7A_SARS2: Experimental evidence at protein level: Swiss-Prot protein existence level 1. Plays a role as antagonist of host tetherin (BST2), disrupting its antiviral effect. Acts by binding to BST2 thereby interfering with its glycosylation. May suppress small interfering RNA (siRNA). May bind to host ITGAL, thereby playing a role in attachment or modulation of leukocytes. From Severe acute respiratory syndrome coronavirus 2 (2019-nCoV) (SARS-CoV-2).
   3186..3210    -  protein_bind   attB2: mutant version of attB; recombination site for the Gateway® BP reaction BP Clonase™
   3398..4357    +  CDS            birA: BIRA_ECOLI - Also known as bioR, dhbB. Experimental evidence at protein level: Swiss-Prot protein existence level 1. Acts both as a biotin--[acetyl-CoA-carboxylase] ligase and a biotin-operon repressor. In the presence of ATP, BirA activates biotin to form the BirA-biotinyl-5'-adenylate (BirA-bio-5'-AMP or holoBirA) complex. HoloBirA can either transfer the biotinyl moiety to the biotin carboxyl carrier protein (BCCP) subunit of acetyl-CoA carboxylase, or bind to the biotin operator site and inhibit transcription of the operon. From Escherichia coli (strain K12).
   4407..4631    +  polyA_signal   bGH poly(A) signal: bovine growth hormone polyadenylation signal
   4635..4656    +  promoter       SV40 promoter (fragment): SV40 enhancer and early promoter
   4677..4910    +  rep_origin     f1 ori (fragment) (sequence partly withheld): f1 bacteriophage origin of replication; arrow indicates direction of (+) strand synthesis
   4915..4962    +  protein_bind   FRT: FLP-mediated recombination occurs in the 8-bp core sequence TCTAGAAA (Turan and Bode, 2011). FLP recombinase from the Saccharomyces cerevisiae 2μ plasmid
   4970..5992    +  CDS            HygR: aminoglycoside phosphotransferase from E. coli; aph(4)-Ia; confers resistance to hygromycin
   6002..6127    +  CDS            ble (fragment): BLE_KLEPN - Experimental evidence at protein level: Swiss-Prot protein existence level 1. Binding protein with a strong affinity to the bleomycin family of antibiotics. Binds to CL990; an antimitotic-antibiotic compound. From Klebsiella pneumoniae.
   6122..6243    +  polyA_signal   SV40 poly(A) signal: SV40 polyadenylation signal
   6316..6332    -  protein_bind   lac operator: The lac repressor binds to the lac operator to inhibit transcription in E. coli. This inhibition can be relieved by adding lactose or isopropyl-β-D-thiogalactopyranoside (IPTG). lac repressor encoded by lacI
   6340..6370    -  promoter       lac promoter: promoter for the E. coli lac operon
   6385..6406    -  protein_bind   CAP binding site: CAP binding activates transcription in the presence of cAMP. E. coli catabolite activator protein
   6419..6511    -  CDS            lacI (fragment): lac repressor; lacI; The lac repressor binds to the lac operator to inhibit transcription in E. coli. This inhibition can be relieved by adding lactose or isopropyl-β-D-thiogalactopyranoside (IPTG).
   6513..6646    -  rep_origin     RSF ori (fragment): Plasmids containing the RSF 1030 origin of replication can be propagated in E. coli cells that contain additional plasmids with compatible origins.
