[The description below was written by a language model from this plasmid's Addgene catalogue record and pLannotate feature annotations shown in this document.]
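Description:
MAC-C Sars-CoV-2 ORF7a_T120I is a mammalian expression plasmid of about 6.7 kb that carries the SARS-CoV-2 accessory protein ORF7a with the T120I substitution, cloned into the MAC-tag-C Gateway destination backbone. It is propagated in E. coli from a high-copy ColE1/pUC-type origin under ampicillin selection (AmpR with its bla promoter). Short annotated fragments of f1 ori, lac elements, ble and an RSF origin appear to be backbone remnants rather than functional modules.

The expression cassette is driven by the CMV enhancer and promoter, followed immediately by short matches to tet operator-containing promoters. This suggests a tetracycline-regulatable CMV/TetO arrangement, in which expression would be repressed in cells supplying Tet repressor until an inducer is added, although the record does not state this explicitly. The ORF7a coding sequence sits between attB1 and attB2 sites left by Gateway recombination. Downstream lies the backbone-encoded C-terminal MAC tag, of which the feature table picks out an E. coli birA-derived biotin ligase sequence, and a bGH polyadenylation signal ends the cassette. A biotin ligase fused to a bait protein is the basis of proximity-dependent biotinylation of neighbouring proteins; the other components of the MAC tag are not annotated here.

An FRT site lies directly upstream of a hygromycin resistance gene with an SV40 poly(A) signal and only a small SV40 promoter fragment nearby. This layout is typical of Flp-mediated integration into a genomic FRT landing site, where correct insertion activates HygR and allows selection of stable isogenic lines. The associated study concerns host cell changes caused by SARS-CoV-2 variants, consistent with use as a bait construct for mapping host interactions of this ORF7a variant.
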