Addgene plasmid #194823: MAC-C Sars-CoV-2 ORF7a_T120I
Purpose: Sars-CoV-2 ORF7a_T120I in MAC-C destination vector
Depositing lab: Markku Varjosalo. Depositing organization: University of Helsinki, Institute of Biotechnology. Publication: The comprehensive SARS-CoV-2 ‘hijackome’ knowledge base— reveals significant changes in host cell protein expression and activation by multiple SARS-CoV-2 variants. Varjosalo M, Huuskonen S, Liu X, Redchuk T, Salokas K, Lundberg R, Maljanen S, Belik M, Reinholm A, Kolehmainen P, Tripathi G, Laine P, Belanov S, Auvinen P, Vartiainen M, Laine L, Österlund P, Julkkunen I, Kakkola L. 10 May 2024, Research Square 10.21203/rs.3.rs-4322477/v1.
Backbone
  Vector backbone: MAC-tag-C (#108077)
  Vector type: Mammalian Expression
  Selectable markers: Hygromycin
Growth in bacteria
  Bacterial resistance: Ampicillin, 100 μg/mL
  Growth temperature: 37°C
  Growth strain: DH5alpha
  Copy number: High Copy
Gene/Insert
  Gene/Insert name: ORF7a_T120I (alt name: ORF7a T120I)
  Species: Sars-CoV-2
  Mutation: T120I
  Entrez Gene: ORF7a (a.k.a. GU280_gp07)
  Tag / fusion protein: MAC-C (C terminal on backbone)
Terms and licenses: Academic/Nonprofit Terms; Industry Terms
Depositor comments: Please visit https://doi.org/10.21203/rs.3.rs-4322477/v1 for preprint.
How to cite: MAC-C Sars-CoV-2 ORF7a_T120I was a gift from Markku Varjosalo (Addgene plasmid # 194823 ; http://n2t.net/addgene:194823 ; RRID:Addgene_194823)
